Addgene plasmid #176658: pLib6.4-Aaeg_763
Purpose: (Empty Backbone) Expression of sgRNA under Ae. Aegypti U6 (AAEL017763) promoter & delivery of D.mel-Actin5C::EGFP-2A-puro|sgRNA cassette through PhiC31 RCME to AttP acceptor cell line/organism
Depositing lab: Norbert Perrimon. Depositing organization: Harvard Medical School. Publication: Bioinformatic and cell-based tools for pooled CRISPR knockout screening in mosquitos. Viswanatha R, Mameli E, Rodiger J, Merckaert P, Feitosa-Suntheimer F, Colpitts TM, Mohr SE, Hu Y, Perrimon N. Nat Commun. 2021 Nov 24;12(1):6825. doi: 10.1038/s41467-021-27129-3. PubMed 34819517.
Backbone
  Vector backbone: pUC19
  Vector type: Insect Expression ; CRISPR
  Selectable markers: Puromycin
Growth in bacteria
  Bacterial resistance: Ampicillin, 100 μg/mL
  Growth temperature: 37°C
  Growth strain: DH5alpha
  Copy number: High Copy
Gene/Insert
  Gene/Insert name: None
Terms and licenses: Academic/Nonprofit Terms; Industry Terms: Not Available to Industry
Depositor comments: Cloning of sgRNA targeting sequence into BbsI cassette. Please visit https://www.biorxiv.org/content/10.1101/2021.03.29.437496v2 for bioRxiv preprint.
How to cite: pLib6.4-Aaeg_763 was a gift from Norbert Perrimon (Addgene plasmid # 176658 ; http://n2t.net/addgene:176658 ; RRID:Addgene_176658)
