[The description below was written by a language model from this plasmid's Addgene catalogue record and pLannotate feature annotations shown in this document.]
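Description:
pLib6.4-Aaeg_763 is an empty sgRNA library backbone built on pUC19 for CRISPR work in insect, specifically mosquito, cells. In bacteria it is maintained as a high-copy plasmid through the ColE1/pUC origin and selected with ampicillin via the β-lactamase gene. Remnants of the pUC lac region (CAP site, lac promoter and operator, lacZα and MCS fragments) and short fragments annotated as lacI, TcR, bom and rop appear to be backbone leftovers rather than functional parts.

The working portion lies between two minimal φC31 attB sites in opposite orientation. Inside this interval is an sgRNA expression unit in which, according to the catalogue entry, an Aedes aegypti U6 promoter (AAEL017763) drives a guide fused to the Streptococcus pyogenes Cas9 gRNA scaffold. The U6 promoter itself was not picked up by the automated annotation, but the unannotated stretch between the first attB and the scaffold is where it and the BbsI cloning cassette for inserting targeting sequences would be expected. Downstream, the Drosophila melanogaster actin 5C promoter drives EGFP joined by a 2A peptide to puromycin N-acetyltransferase, followed by an SV40 polyadenylation signal, so a single transcript yields both a fluorescent reporter and a drug-selection marker.

The flanking attB sites allow φC31 integrase-mediated recombination-mediated cassette exchange into a cell line or organism carrying an attP acceptor locus. This places one sgRNA and marker cassette at a defined genomic position, and integrants can be enriched with puromycin and monitored by green fluorescence. The design suits pooled CRISPR knockout screening in mosquito cells, the context in which the plasmid was described. No Cas9 is encoded, so it must be supplied separately.
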