Features (pLannotate 1.2.2; 20 found; start..end, strand, type, name):
     96..200     +  promoter       AmpR promoter: bla
    201..1061    +  CDS            AmpR: β-lactamase; bla; confers resistance to ampicillin, carbenicillin, and related antibiotics
   1232..1820    +  rep_origin     ori: high-copy-number ColE1/pMB1/pBR322/pUC origin of replication
   2003..2095    +  CDS            lacI (fragment): lac repressor; lacI; The lac repressor binds to the lac operator to inhibit transcription in E. coli. This inhibition can be relieved by adding lactose or isopropyl-β-D-thiogalactopyranoside (IPTG).
   2108..2129    +  protein_bind   CAP binding site: CAP binding activates transcription in the presence of cAMP. E. coli catabolite activator protein
   2144..2174    +  promoter       lac promoter: promoter for the E. coli lac operon
   2182..2198    +  protein_bind   lac operator: The lac repressor binds to the lac operator to inhibit transcription in E. coli. This inhibition can be relieved by adding lactose or isopropyl-β-D-thiogalactopyranoside (IPTG). lac repressor encoded by lacI
   2235..2272    -  misc_feature   MCS (fragment): pUC18/19 multiple cloning site
   2276..2309    +  protein_bind   attB: minimal attB site for the φC31 integrase (Groth et al., 2000) phage φC31 integrase
   2489..2564    +  misc_RNA       gRNA scaffold: guide RNA scaffold for the Streptococcus pyogenes CRISPR/Cas9 system
   2853..5362    +  promoter       Ac5 promoter: Drosophila melanogaster actin 5C promoter
   5394..6110    +  CDS            EGFP: EGFP is a basic (constitutively fluorescent) green fluorescent protein published in 1996, derived from Aequorea victoria. It is reported to be a rapidly-maturing weak dimer with moderate acid sensitivity.
   6192..6791    +  CDS            PuroR: puromycin N-acetyltransferase; pac from Streptomyces alboniger; confers resistance to puromycin
   6799..6933    -  polyA_signal   SV40 poly(A) signal: SV40 polyadenylation signal
   6956..7040    -  CDS            large T antigen (fragment): large T antigen from SV40 (simian virus 40)
   7041..7123    +  CDS            TcR (fragment): tetracycline efflux protein; tet; confers resistance to tetracycline
   7127..7160    -  protein_bind   attB: minimal attB site for the φC31 integrase (Groth et al., 2000) phage φC31 integrase
   7172..7329    +  CDS            lacZα (fragment): LacZα fragment of β-galactosidase; lacZ fragment
   7335..7434    -  misc_feature   bom (fragment): basis of mobility region from pBR322
   7536..1       -  CDS            rop (fragment) (across the origin): Rop protein, which maintains plasmids at low copy number; rop
>Addgene plasmid #176658 | pLib6.4-Aaeg_763 | addgene full sequence | sequence record 348640 | Addgene NGS Result
GACGAAAGGGCCTCGTGATACGCCTATTTTTATAGGTTAATGTCATGATAATAATGGTTTCTTAGACGTC
AGGTGGCACTTTTCGGGGAAATGTGCGCGGAACCCCTATTTGTTTATTTTTCTAAATACATTCAAATATG
TATCCGCTCATGAGACAATAACCCTGATAAATGCTTCAATAATATTGAAAAAGGAAGAGTATGAGTATTC
AACATTTCCGTGTCGCCCTTATTCCCTTTTTTGCGGCATTTTGCCTTCCTGTTTTTGCTCACCCAGAAAC
GCTGGTGAAAGTAAAAGATGCTGAAGATCAGTTGGGTGCACGAGTGGGTTACATCGAACTGGATCTCAAC
AGCGGTAAGATCCTTGAGAGTTTTCGCCCCGAAGAACGTTTTCCAATGATGAGCACTTTTAAAGTTCTGC
TATGTGGCGCGGTATTATCCCGTATTGACGCCGGGCAAGAGCAACTCGGTCGCCGCATACACTATTCTCA
GAATGACTTGGTTGAGTACTCACCAGTCACAGAAAAGCATCTTACGGATGGCATGACAGTAAGAGAATTA
TGCAGTGCTGCCATAACCATGAGTGATAACACTGCGGCCAACTTACTTCTGACAACGATCGGAGGACCGA
AGGAGCTAACCGCTTTTTTGCACAACATGGGGGATCATGTAACTCGCCTTGATCGTTGGGAACCGGAGCT
GAATGAAGCCATACCAAACGACGAGCGTGACACCACGATGCCTGTAGCAATGGCAACAACGTTGCGCAAA
CTATTAACTGGCGAACTACTTACTCTAGCTTCCCGGCAACAATTAATAGACTGGATGGAGGCGGATAAAG
TTGCAGGACCACTTCTGCGCTCGGCCCTTCCGGCTGGCTGGTTTATTGCTGATAAATCTGGAGCCGGTGA
GCGTGGGTCTCGCGGTATCATTGCAGCACTGGGGCCAGATGGTAAGCCCTCCCGTATCGTAGTTATCTAC
ACGACGGGGAGTCAGGCAACTATGGATGAACGAAATAGACAGATCGCTGAGATAGGTGCCTCACTGATTA
AGCATTGGTAACTGTCAGACCAAGTTTACTCATATATACTTTAGATTGATTTAAAACTTCATTTTTAATT
TAAAAGGATCTAGGTGAAGATCCTTTTTGATAATCTCATGACCAAAATCCCTTAACGTGAGTTTTCGTTC
CACTGAGCGTCAGACCCCGTAGAAAAGATCAAAGGATCTTCTTGAGATCCTTTTTTTCTGCGCGTAATCT
GCTGCTTGCAAACAAAAAAACCACCGCTACCAGCGGTGGTTTGTTTGCCGGATCAAGAGCTACCAACTCT
TTTTCCGAAGGTAACTGGCTTCAGCAGAGCGCAGATACCAAATACTGTTCTTCTAGTGTAGCCGTAGTTA
GGCCACCACTTCAAGAACTCTGTAGCACCGCCTACATACCTCGCTCTGCTAATCCTGTTACCAGTGGCTG
CTGCCAGTGGCGATAAGTCGTGTCTTACCGGGTTGGACTCAAGACGATAGTTACCGGATAAGGCGCAGCG
GTCGGGCTGAACGGGGGGTTCGTGCACACAGCCCAGCTTGGAGCGAACGACCTACACCGAACTGAGATAC
CTACAGCGTGAGCTATGAGAAAGCGCCACGCTTCCCGAAGGGAGAAAGGCGGACAGGTATCCGGTAAGCG
GCAGGGTCGGAACAGGAGAGCGCACGAGGGAGCTTCCAGGGGGAAACGCCTGGTATCTTTATAGTCCTGT
CGGGTTTCGCCACCTCTGACTTGAGCGTCGATTTTTGTGATGCTCGTCAGGGGGGCGGAGCCTATGGAAA
AACGCCAGCAACGCGGCCTTTTTACGGTTCCTGGCCTTTTGCTGGCCTTTTGCTCACATGTTCTTTCCTG
CGTTATCCCCTGATTCTGTGGATAACCGTATTACCGCCTTTGAGTGAGCTGATACCGCTCGCCGCAGCCG
AACGACCGAGCGCAGCGAGTCAGTGAGCGAGGAAGCGGAAGAGCGCCCAATACGCAAACCGCCTCTCCCC
GCGCGTTGGCCGATTCATTAATGCAGCTGGCACGACAGGTTTCCCGACTGGAAAGCGGGCAGTGAGCGCA
ACGCAATTAATGTGAGTTAGCTCACTCATTAGGCACCCCAGGCTTTACACTTTATGCTTCCGGCTCGTAT
GTTGTGTGGAATTGTGAGCGGATAACAATTTCACACAGGAAACAGCTATGACCATGATTACGCCAAGCTT
GCATGCCTGCAGGTCGACTCTAGAGGATCCCCCGGGTGCCAGGGCGTGCCCTTGGGCTCCCCGGGCGCGT
ACTTCGAAGCCAACGAGGTCAAATCAAATATTATAATAAAAAGGTCAAAGAGGACTAACTTAAAGCTCTC
TTTATGGATAGGAAAAAATATTTTCGCCCATCGCTAGAACTTTTACCGTTTCCATTGAGTATATAACTAA
GATGAATGAGGCTAATTGATGGGTCTTCGAGAAGACCTGTTTTAGAGCTAGAAATAGCAAGTTAAAATAA
GGCTAGTCCGTTATCAACTTGAAAAAGTGGCACCGAGTCGGTGCTTTTTTTTAAGATGCTTCGGCAATTA
ATAATAAGGAATGGTAATTTTTTGCCTACCTGGAGCCTGAGAGTTGTTCAATAAAATAAAAATGTTTCGT
TTTTTTGCTTTCGCCAGTATTTATTATTTTTCATCAATATGTATTCAATTTGGTATGTATTTAGTAATTG
TAATATATAGACAATGGTTTTCCGTTGACGTACATACATCTGACGTGTGTTTATTTAGACATAAGGTACC
CAGCATGCAATTCTATATTCTAAAAACACAAATGATACTTCTAAAAAAAAATCATGAATGGCATCAACTC
TGAATCAAATCTTTGCAGATGCACCTACTTCTCATTTCCACTGTCACATCATTTTTCCAGATCTCGCTGC
CTGTTATGTGGCCCACAAACCAAGACACGTTTTATGGCCATTAAAGCTGGCTGATCGTCGCCAAACACCA
AATACATAATGAATATGTACACATTCGAGAAAGAAGCGATCAAAGAAGCATCTTCGGGCGGAGTAGGAGA
ATGCGGAGGAGAAGGAGAACGAGCTGATCTAGTATCTCTCCACAATCCAATGCCAACTGACCAACTGGCC
ATATTCGGAGCAATTTGAAGCCAATTTCCATCGCCTGGCGATCGCTCCATTCTTGGCTATATGTTTTTCA
CCGTTACCCGGGGCCATTTTCAAAGACTCGTCGGCAAGATAAGATTGTGTCACTCGCTGTCTCTCTTCAT
TTGTCGAAGAATGCTGAGGAATTTCGCGATGACGTCGGCGAGTATTTTGAAGAATGAGAATAATTTGTAT
TTATACGAAAATCAGTTAGTGGAATTTTCTACAAAAACATGTTATCTATAGATAATTTTGTTGCAAAATA
TGTTGACTATGACAAAGATTGTATGTATATACCTTTAATGTATTCTCATTTTCTTATGTATTTATAATGG
CAATGATGATACTGATGATATTTTAAGATGATGCCAGACCAAAAGGCTTGAATTTCTGCGTCTTTTGCCG
AACGCAGTGCATGTGCAATTGTTGTTTTTTGGAATATTCAATTTTCGGACTGTCCGCTTTGATTTCAGTT
TCTTGGCTTATTCAAAAAGCAAAGTAAAGCCAAAAAAGCGAGATGGCAATACCAAATGCGGCAAAACGGT
AGTGGAAGGAAAGGGGTGCGGGGCAGCGGAAGGAAGGGTGGGGCGGGGCGTGGCGGGGTCTGTGGCTGGG
CGCGACGTCACCGACGTTGGAGCCACTCCTTTGACCATGTGTGCGTGTGTGTATTATTCGTGTCTCGCCA
CTCGCCGGTTGTTTTTTTCTTTTTATGCTGCGCTCTCTCTAGCGCCATCTCGCTTACGCATGCTCAACGC
ACCGCATGTTGCCGTTTCCTTTTATGCGTCATTTTGGCTCGAAATAGGCAATTATTTAAACAAAGATTAG
TCAACGAAAACGCTAAAATAAATAAGTCTACAATATGGTTACTTATTGCCATGTGTGTGCAGCCAACGAT
AGCAACAAAAGCAACAACACAGGTGGCTTTCCCTCTTTCACTTTTTGTTTGCAAGCCGCGTGCGAGCAAG
ACGGCACGACCGGCAAACGCAATTACGCTGACAAAGAGCAGACGAAGTTTTGGCGAAAAACATCAAGGCG
CCTGATACGAATGCATTTGCAATAACAATTGCGATATTTAATATTGTTTATGAAGCTGTTTGACTTCAAA
ACACACAAAAAAAAAAATAAAACAAATTATTTGAAAGAGAATTAGGAATCGGACGCTTATCGTTAGGGTA
ACAACAAGAAATGCTTACTGAGTCACAGCCTCTGGAAAACTGCCGCAAGCCAGAGAGAGAGAGAAAAAGA
GGGAGAGCAGCTTAGACCGCATGTGCTTGTGTGTGAGGCGTCTCTCTCTTCGTCTCTGTTGCGCAAACGC
ATAGACTGCACTGAAAAAATCGATTACCTATTTTTTATGAATGAATATTTGCACTATTACTATTCAAAAC
TATTAAGATAGCAATCACATTCAATAGCCAAATACTATACCACCTGAGCGATGCAACGAAATGATCAATT
TGAGCAAAAATGCTGCATATTTAGGACGGCATCATTATAGAAATGCTTCTTGCTGTGTACTTTTCTCTCG
TCTGGCAGCTGTTTCGCCGTTATTGTTAAAACCGGCTTAAGTTAGGTGTGTTTTCTACGACTAGTGAATG
CCCTACTAGAAGATGTGTGTTGCACAAAATGTCCCTGGAATAACCAATTTGAAGTGCAGATAGCAGTAAA
CGTAAGCTAATATGAATATTATTTAACTGTAATGTTTTAATATCGCTGGACATTACTAATAAACCCACTA
TAAACACATGTACATATGTATGTTTTGGCATACAATGAGTAGTTGGGGAAAAAATGTGTAAAAGCACCGT
GACCATCACAGCATAAAGATAACCAGCTGAAGTATCGAATATGAGTAACCCCCAAATTGAATCACATGCC
GCAACTGATAGGACCCATGGAAGTACACTCTTCATGGCGATATACAAGACACACACAAGCACGAACACCC
AGTTGCGGAGGAAATTCTCCGTAAATGAAAACCCAATCGGCGAACAATTCATACCCATATATGGTAAAAG
TTTTGAACGCGACTTGAGAGCGGAGAGCATTGCGGCTGATAAGGTTTTAGCGCTAAGCGGGCTTTATAAA
ACGGGCTGCGGGACCAGTTTTCATATCACTACCGTTTGAGTTCTTGTGCTGTGTGGATACTCCTCCCGAC
ACAAAGCCGCTCCATCAGCCAGCAGTCGTCTAATCCAGAGACCCCGGATCCAGGAATTCGCCCTTGTTTA
AACATGGTGAGCAAGGGCGAGGAGCTGTTCACCGGGGTGGTGCCCATCCTGGTCGAGCTGGACGGCGACG
TAAACGGCCACAAGTTCAGCGTGTCCGGCGAGGGCGAGGGCGATGCCACCTACGGCAAGCTGACCCTGAA
GTTCATCTGCACCACCGGCAAGCTGCCCGTGCCCTGGCCCACCCTCGTGACCACCCTGACCTACGGCGTG
CAGTGCTTCAGCCGCTACCCCGACCACATGAAGCAGCACGACTTCTTCAAGTCCGCCATGCCCGAAGGCT
ACGTCCAGGAGCGCACCATCTTCTTCAAGGGCGACGGCAACTACAAGACCCGCGCCGAGGTGAAGTTCGA
GGGCGACACCCTGGTGAACCGCATCGAGCTGAAGGGCATCGACTTCAAGGAGGACGGCAACATCCTGGGG
CACAAGCTGGAGTACAACTACAACAGCCACAACGTCTATATCATGGCCGACAAGCAGAAGAACGGCATCA
AGGTGAACTTCAAGATCCGCCACAACATCGAGGACGGCAGCGTGCAGCTCGCCGACCACTACCAGCAGAA
CACCCCCATCGGCGACGGCCCCGTGCTGCTGCCCGACAACCACTACCTGAGCACCCAGTCCGCCCTGAGC
AAAGACCCCAACGAGAAGCGCGATCACATGGTCCTGCTGGAGTTCGTGACCGCCGCCGGGATCACTCTCG
GCATGGACGAGCTGTACAAGCTTGAGGGCAGAGGAAGCCTTCTAACATGCGGTGACGTGGAGGAGAATCC
CGGCCCTGCTAGCGGTAGCGGCAGCGGTAGCATGACCGAGTACAAGCCCACGGTGCGCCTCGCCACCCGC
GACGACGTCCCCCGGGCCGTACGCACCCTCGCCGCCGCGTTCGCCGACTACCCCGCCACGCGCCACACCG
TCGACCCGGACCGCCACATCGAGCGGGTCACCGAGCTGCAAGAACTCTTCCTCACGCGCGTCGGGCTCGA
CATCGGCAAGGTGTGGGTCGCGGACGACGGCGCCGCGGTGGCGGTCTGGACCACGCCGGAGAGCGTCGAA
GCGGGGGCGGTGTTCGCCGAGATCGGCCCGCGCATGGCCGAGTTGAGCGGTTCCCGGCTGGCCGCGCAGC
AACAGATGGAAGGCCTCCTGGCGCCGCACCGGCCCAAGGAGCCCGCGTGGTTCCTGGCCACCGTCGGCGT
CTCGCCCGACCACCAGGGCAAGGGTCTGGGCAGCGCCGTCGTGCTCCCCGGAGTGGAGGCGGCCGAGCGC
GCCGGGGTGCCCGCCTTCCTGGAGACCTCCGCGCCCCGCAACCTCCCCTTCTACGAGCGGCTCGGCTTCA
CCGTCACCGCCGACGTCGAGGTGCCCGAAGGACCGCGCACCTGGTGCATGACCCGCAAGCCCGGTGCCTG
ACTCGAGGGATCCAGACATGATAAGATACATTGATGAGTTTGGACAAACCACAACTAGAATGCAGTGAAA
AAAATGCTTTATTTGTGAAATTTGTGATGCTATTGCTTTATTTGTAACCATTATAAGCTGCAATAAACAA
GTTAACAACAACAATTGCATTCATTTTATGTTTCAGGTTCAGGGGGAGGTGTGGGAGGTTTTTTAAAGCA
AGTAAAACCTCTACAAATGTGGTATGGCTGATTATGATCAGTCGACCGATGCCCTTGAGAGCCTTCAACC
CAGTCAGCTCCTTCCGGTGGGCGCGGGGCATGACTATCGTCGCCGCACTTATGGTACGCGCCCGGGGAGC
CCAAGGGCACGCCCTGGCACCCGAAGGGCGAATTCACTGGCCGTCGTTTTACAACGTCGTGACTGGGAAA
ACCCTGGCGTTACCCAACTTAATCGCCTTGCAGCACATCCCCCTTTCGCCAGCTGGCGTAATAGCGAAGA
GGCCCGCACCGATCGCCCTTCCCAACAGTTGCGCAGCCTGAATGGCGAATGGCGCCTGATGCGGTATTTT
CTCCTTACGCATCTGTGCGGTATTTCACACCGCATATGGTGCACTCTCAGTACAATCTGCTCTGATGCCG
CATAGTTAAGCCAGCCCCGACACCCGCCAACACCCGCTGACGCGCCCTGACGGGCTTGTCTGCTCCCGGC
ATCCGCTTACAGACAAGCTGTGACCGTCTCCGGGAGCTGCATGTGTCAGAGGTTTTCACCGTCATCACCG
AAACGCGCGA
